Addgene plasmid #234404: ZIKV_KX377337.1_NS2B
Purpose: Bacterial expression for structure determination. May not contain entire coding region of gene.
Depositing lab: Cheryl Arrowsmith. Depositing organization: University of Toronto.
Backbone
  Vector backbone: pET28a-LIC
  Vector type: Bacterial Expression
  Selectable markers: Low Copy
Growth in bacteria
  Bacterial resistance: Kanamycin, 50 μg/mL
  Growth temperature: 37°C
  Growth strain: DH5alpha
  Copy number: Low Copy
Gene/Insert
  Gene/Insert name: NS2B_ZIKV
  Species: Zika virus
  Promoter: T7
  Tag / fusion protein: MGSSHHHHHHSSGLVPRGS (N terminal on insert)
  Cloning method: Unknown
  Sequencing primers: 5′ T7; 3′ T7-term
Terms and licenses: Academic/Nonprofit Terms; Industry Terms: Not Available to Industry
How to cite: ZIKV_KX377337.1_NS2B was a gift from Cheryl Arrowsmith (Addgene plasmid # 234404 ; http://n2t.net/addgene:234404 ; RRID:Addgene_234404)
