[The description below was written by a language model from this plasmid's Addgene catalogue record and pLannotate feature annotations shown in this document.]
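Description:
ZIKV_KX377337.1_NS2B is a bacterial expression plasmid built on the pET28a-LIC backbone, a ligation-independent-cloning derivative of the pET series, and is intended for producing a Zika virus protein fragment in E. coli for structure determination. It is maintained under kanamycin selection through an aminoglycoside phosphotransferase (KanR) gene and replicates from a ColE1/pBR322-type origin. The accompanying rop gene and bom region are consistent with the low copy number listed in the record. An f1 origin is also present, and the short tetracycline-resistance fragments appear to be non-functional remnants of the pBR322 lineage.

The expression cassette has the standard pET arrangement: a T7 promoter followed directly by a lac operator, the T7 gene 10 ribosome binding site, the coding region and a T7 terminator. A plasmid-borne lacI gene with its own promoter supplies the repressor. Transcription therefore requires a host that provides T7 RNA polymerase and is induced with IPTG.

The insert is catalogued as NS2B from Zika virus, and the name suggests derivation from the KX377337.1 genome record. It is fused at its N terminus to a hexahistidine tag followed by a thrombin cleavage site, which allows metal-affinity purification and later tag removal. The feature table identifies a roughly 690 nt segment matching the Zika polyprotein. The NS5 text in that annotation is generic to the polyprotein entry and does not indicate which region is encoded. That length is greater than NS2B alone would be expected to need, but the record does not define the exact boundaries and notes that the full coding region may not be present. A downstream vector His-tag sequence is also annotated, and the record does not say whether it is translated.
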