Features (pLannotate 1.2.2; 20 found; start..end, strand, type, name):
      8..287     -  CDS            TcR (fragment): tetracycline efflux protein; tet; confers resistance to tetracycline
    309..327     +  promoter       T7 promoter: promoter for bacteriophage T7 RNA polymerase
    328..352     +  protein_bind   lac operator: The lac repressor binds to the lac operator to inhibit transcription in E. coli. This inhibition can be relieved by adding lactose or isopropyl-β-D-thiogalactopyranoside (IPTG). lac repressor encoded by lacI
    367..389     +  RBS            RBS: efficient ribosome binding site from bacteriophage T7 gene 10 (Olins and Rangwala, 1989)
    408..424     +  CDS            capTEV™ (fragment): composite tag for in vivo biotinylation, TEV protease cleavage, and 6xHis tagging
    510..1196    +  CDS            POLG_ZIKVF (fragment) (sequence partly withheld): Experimental evidence at protein level: Swiss-Prot protein existence level 1. [RNA-directed RNA polymerase NS5]: Replicates the viral (+) and (-) RNA genome, and performs the capping of genomes in the cytoplasm (PubMed:30951555). Methylates viral RNA cap at guanine N-7 and ribose 2'-O positions. Once sufficient NS5 is expressed, binds to the cap-proximal structure and inhibits further translation of the viral genome (By similarity). Besides its role in RNA genome replication, also prevents the establishment of a cellular antiviral state by blocking the interferon-alpha/beta (IFN-alpha/beta) si
   1226..1243    +  CDS            9xHis (fragment): 9xHis affinity tag
   1253..1302    +  CDS            SET1 (fragment): solubility-enhancement tag derived from T7 phage gene 10B
   1310..1357    +  terminator     T7 terminator: transcription terminator for bacteriophage T7 RNA polymerase
   1394..1822    +  rep_origin     f1 ori (sequence partly withheld): f1 bacteriophage origin of replication; arrow indicates direction of (+) strand synthesis
   1875..1932    +  promoter       AmpR promoter (fragment): bla
   1941..2756    -  CDS            KanR: aminoglycoside phosphotransferase; aph(3')-Ia; confers resistance to kanamycin in bacteria or G418 (Geneticin®) in eukaryotes
   2878..3466    +  rep_origin     ori: high-copy-number ColE1/pMB1/pBR322/pUC origin of replication
   3652..3791    -  misc_feature   bom: basis of mobility region from pBR322
   3893..4084    -  CDS            rop: Rop protein, which maintains plasmids at low copy number; rop
   4101..4481    +  CDS            YPB1_ECOLX: Protein predicted: Swiss-Prot protein existence level 4. From Escherichia coli.
   4553..4844    -  CDS            TcR (fragment): tetracycline efflux protein; tet; confers resistance to tetracycline
   4859..4880    -  protein_bind   CAP binding site: CAP binding activates transcription in the presence of cAMP. E. coli catabolite activator protein
   4893..5975    -  CDS            lacI: lac repressor; lacI; The lac repressor binds to the lac operator to inhibit transcription in E. coli. This inhibition can be relieved by adding lactose or isopropyl-β-D-thiogalactopyranoside (IPTG).
   5976..6053    -  promoter       lacI promoter: lacI
>Addgene plasmid #234404 | ZIKV_KX377337.1_NS2B | addgene full sequence | sequence record 470068 | Addgene NGS Result
CGGGATCTCGACGCTCTCCCTTATGCGACTCCTGCATTAGGAAGCAGCCCAGTAGTAGGTTGAGGCCGTT
GAGCACCGCCGCCGCAAGGAATGGTGCATGCAAGGAGATGGCGCCCAACAGTCCCCCGGCCACGGGGCCT
GCCACCATACCCACGCCGAAACAAGCGCTCATGAGCCCGAAGTGGCGAGCCCGATCTTCCCCATCGGTGA
TGTCGGCGATATAGGCGCCAGCAACCGCACCTGTGGCGCCGGTGATGCCGGCCACGATGCGTCCGGCGTA
GAGGATCGAGATCTCGATCCCGCGAAATTAATACGACTCACTATAGGGGAATTGTGAGCGGATAACAATT
CCCCTCTAGAAATAATTTTGTTTAACTTTAAGAAGGAGATATACCATGGGCAGCAGCCATCATCATCATC
ATCACAGCAGCGGCCTGGTTCCGCGTGGTAGTGGCCTGAATGATATCTTTGAAGCACAGAAAATTGAATG
GCATGAAGGTTCCGCTGGGGGATCCGGA
[678 nt withheld, positions 519-1196]
TGATGACGAAGCTTGCGGCCGCACTCGAGCACCACCACCACCACCACTGAGATCCGGCTGCTAACAAAGC
CCGAAAGGAAGCTGAGTTGGCTGCTGCCACCGCTGAGCAATAACTAGCATAACCCCTTGGGGCCTCTAAA
CGGGTCTTGAGGGGTTTTTTGCTGAAAGGAGGAACTATATCCGGATTGGCGAATGGG
[124 nt withheld, positions 1394-1517]
C
[91 nt withheld, positions 1519-1609]
A
[49 nt withheld, positions 1611-1659]
CCTTTGACGTTGGAGTCCACGTTCTTTAATAGTGGACTCTTGTTCCAAACTGGAACAACACTCAACCCTA
TCTCGGTCTATTCTTTTGATTTATAAGGGATTTTGCCGATTTCGGCCTATTGGTTAAAAAATGAGCTGAT
TTAACAAAAATTTAACGCGAATTTTAACAAAATATTAACGCTTACAATTTAGGTGGCACTTTTCGGGGAA
ATGTGCGCGGAACCCCTATTTGTTTATTTTTCTAAATACATTCAAATATGTATCCGCTCATGAATTAATT
CTTAGAAAAACTCATCGAGCATCAAATGAAACTGCAATTTATTCATATCAGGATTATCAATACCATATTT
TTGAAAAAGCCGTTTCTGTAATGAAGGAGAAAACTCACCGAGGCAGTTCCATAGGATGGCAAGATCCTGG
TATCGGTCTGCGATTCCGACTCGTCCAACATCAATACAACCTATTAATTTCCCCTCGTCAAAAATAAGGT
TATCAAGTGAGAAATCACCATGAGTGACGACTGAATCCGGTGAGAATGGCAAAAGTTTATGCATTTCTTT
CCAGACTTGTTCAACAGGCCAGCCATTACGCTCGTCATCAAAATCACTCGCATCAACCAAACCGTTATTC
ATTCGTGATTGCGCCTGAGCGAGACGAAATACGCGATCGCTGTTAAAAGGACAATTACAAACAGGAATCG
AATGCAACCGGCGCAGGAACACTGCCAGCGCATCAACAATATTTTCACCTGAATCAGGATATTCTTCTAA
TACCTGGAATGCTGTTTTCCCGGGGATCGCAGTGGTGAGTAACCATGCATCATCAGGAGTACGGATAAAA
TGCTTGATGGTCGGAAGAGGCATAAATTCCGTCAGCCAGTTTAGTCTGACCATCTCATCTGTAACATCAT
TGGCAACGCTACCTTTGCCATGTTTCAGAAACAACTCTGGCGCATCGGGCTTCCCATACAATCGATAGAT
TGTCGCACCTGATTGCCCGACATTATCGCGAGCCCATTTATACCCATATAAATCAGCATCCATGTTGGAA
TTTAATCGCGGCCTAGAGCAAGACGTTTCCCGTTGAATATGGCTCATAACACCCCTTGTATTACTGTTTA
TGTAAGCAGACAGTTTTATTGTTCATGACCAAAATCCCTTAACGTGAGTTTTCGTTCCACTGAGCGTCAG
ACCCCGTAGAAAAGATCAAAGGATCTTCTTGAGATCCTTTTTTTCTGCGCGTAATCTGCTGCTTGCAAAC
AAAAAAACCACCGCTACCAGCGGTGGTTTGTTTGCCGGATCAAGAGCTACCAACTCTTTTTCCGAAGGTA
ACTGGCTTCAGCAGAGCGCAGATACCAAATACTGTCCTTCTAGTGTAGCCGTAGTTAGGCCACCACTTCA
AGAACTCTGTAGCACCGCCTACATACCTCGCTCTGCTAATCCTGTTACCAGTGGCTGCTGCCAGTGGCGA
TAAGTCGTGTCTTACCGGGTTGGACTCAAGACGATAGTTACCGGATAAGGCGCAGCGGTCGGGCTGAACG
GGGGGTTCGTGCACACAGCCCAGCTTGGAGCGAACGACCTACACCGAACTGAGATACCTACAGCGTGAGC
TATGAGAAAGCGCCACGCTTCCCGAAGGGAGAAAGGCGGACAGGTATCCGGTAAGCGGCAGGGTCGGAAC
AGGAGAGCGCACGAGGGAGCTTCCAGGGGGAAACGCCTGGTATCTTTATAGTCCTGTCGGGTTTCGCCAC
CTCTGACTTGAGCGTCGATTTTTGTGATGCTCGTCAGGGGGGCGGAGCCTATGGAAAAACGCCAGCAACG
CGGCCTTTTTACGGTTCCTGGCCTTTTGCTGGCCTTTTGCTCACATGTTCTTTCCTGCGTTATCCCCTGA
TTCTGTGGATAACCGTATTACCGCCTTTGAGTGAGCTGATACCGCTCGCCGCAGCCGAACGACCGAGCGC
AGCGAGTCAGTGAGCGAGGAAGCGGAAGAGCGCCTGATGCGGTATTTTCTCCTTACGCATCTGTGCGGTA
TTTCACACCGCAATGGTGCACTCTCAGTACAATCTGCTCTGATGCCGCATAGTTAAGCCAGTATACACTC
CGCTATCGCTACGTGACTGGGTCATGGCTGCGCCCCGACACCCGCCAACACCCGCTGACGCGCCCTGACG
GGCTTGTCTGCTCCCGGCATCCGCTTACAGACAAGCTGTGACCGTCTCCGGGAGCTGCATGTGTCAGAGG
TTTTCACCGTCATCACCGAAACGCGCGAGGCAGCTGCGGTAAAGCTCATCAGCGTGGTCGTGAAGCGATT
CACAGATGTCTGCCTGTTCATCCGCGTCCAGCTCGTTGAGTTTCTCCAGAAGCGTTAATGTCTGGCTTCT
GATAAAGCGGGCCATGTTAAGGGCGGTTTTTTCCTGTTTGGTCACTGATGCCTCCGTGTAAGGGGGATTT
CTGTTCATGGGGGTAATGATACCGATGAAACGAGAGAGGATGCTCACGATACGGGTTACTGATGATGAAC
ATGCCCGGTTACTGGAACGTTGTGAGGGTAAACAACTGGCGGTATGGATGCGGCGGGACCAGAGAAAAAT
CACTCAGGGTCAATGCCAGCGCTTCGTTAATACAGATGTAGGTGTTCCACAGGGTAGCCAGCAGCATCCT
GCGATGCAGATCCGGAACATAATGGTGCAGGGCGCTGACTTCCGCGTTTCCAGACTTTACGAAACACGGA
AACCGAAGACCATTCATGTTGTTGCTCAGGTCGCAGACGTTTTGCAGCAGCAGTCGCTTCACGTTCGCTC
GCGTATCGGTGATTCATTCTGCTAACCAGTAAGGCAACCCCGCCAGCCTAGCCGGGTCCTCAACGACAGG
AGCACGATCATGCGCACCCGTGGGGCCGCCATGCCGGCGATAATGGCCTGCTTCTCGCCGAAACGTTTGG
TGGCGGGACCAGTGACGAAGGCTTGAGCGAGGGCGTGCAAGATTCCGAATACCGCAAGCGACAGGCCGAT
CATCGTCGCGCTCCAGCGAAAGCGGTCCTCGCCGAAAATGACCCAGAGCGCTGCCGGCACCTGTCCTACG
AGTTGCATGATAAAGAAGACAGTCATAAGTGCGGCGACGATAGTCATGCCCCGCGCCCACCGGAAGGAGC
TGACTGGGTTGAAGGCTCTCAAGGGCATCGGTCGAGATCCCGGTGCCTAATGAGTGAGCTAACTTACATT
AATTGCGTTGCGCTCACTGCCCGCTTTCCAGTCGGGAAACCTGTCGTGCCAGCTGCATTAATGAATCGGC
CAACGCGCGGGGAGAGGCGGTTTGCGTATTGGGCGCCAGGGTGGTTTTTCTTTTCACCAGTGAGACGGGC
AACAGCTGATTGCCCTTCACCGCCTGGCCCTGAGAGAGTTGCAGCAAGCGGTCCACGCTGGTTTGCCCCA
GCAGGCGAAAATCCTGTTTGATGGTGGTTAACGGCGGGATATAACATGAGCTGTCTTCGGTATCGTCGTA
TCCCACTACCGAGATATCCGCACCAACGCGCAGCCCGGACTCGGTAATGGCGCGCATTGCGCCCAGCGCC
ATCTGATCGTTGGCAACCAGCATCGCAGTGGGAACGATGCCCTCATTCAGCATTTGCATGGTTTGTTGAA
AACCGGACATGGCACTCCAGTCGCCTTCCCGTTCCGCTATCGGCTGAATTTGATTGCGAGTGAGATATTT
ATGCCAGCCAGCCAGACGCAGACGCGCCGAGACAGAACTTAATGGGCCCGCTAACAGCGCGATTTGCTGG
TGACCCAATGCGACCAGATGCTCCACGCCCAGTCGCGTACCGTCTTCATGGGAGAAAATAATACTGTTGA
TGGGTGTCTGGTCAGAGACATCAAGAAATAACGCCGGAACATTAGTGCAGGCAGCTTCCACAGCAATGGC
ATCCTGGTCATCCAGCGGATAGTTAATGATCAGCCCACTGACGCGTTGCGCGAGAAGATTGTGCACCGCC
GCTTTACAGGCTTCGACGCCGCTTCGTTCTACCATCGACACCACCACGCTGGCACCCAGTTGATCGGCGC
GAGATTTAATCGCCGCGACAATTTGCGACGGCGCGTGCAGGGCCAGACTGGAGGTGGCAACGCCAATCAG
CAACGACTGTTTGCCCGCCAGTTGTTGTGCCACGCGGTTGGGAATGTAATTCAGCTCCGCCATCGCCGCT
TCCACTTTTTCCCGCGTTTTCGCAGAAACGTGGCTGGCCTGGTTCACCACGCGGGAAACGGTCTGATAAG
AGACACCGGCATACTCTGCGACATCGTATAACGTTACTGGTTTCACATTCACCACCCTGAATTGACTCTC
TTCCGGGCGCTATCATGCCATACCGCGAAAGGTTTTGCGCCATTCGATGGTGTC
